>Addgene plasmid #186460 | pET28-acatenin.22-906 | addgene full sequence | sequence record 368614 | Addgene NGS Result
TGGCGAATGGG
[124 nt withheld, positions 12-135]
C
[91 nt withheld, positions 137-227]
A
[49 nt withheld, positions 229-277]
CCTTTGACGTTGGAGTCCACGTTCTTT
[37 nt withheld, positions 305-341]
ACCCTATCTCGGTCTATTCTTTTGATTTATAAGGGATTTTGCCGATTTCGGCCTATTGGTTAAAAAATGA
GCTGATTTAACAAAAATTTAACGCGAATTTTAACAAAATATTAACGCTTACAATTTAGGTGGCACTTTTC
GGGGAAATGTGCGCGGAACCCCTATTTGTTTATTTTTCTAAATACATTCAAATATGTATCCGCTCATGAA
TTAATTCTTAGAAAAACTCATCGAGCATCAAATGAAACTGCAATTTATTCATATCAGGATTATCAATACC
ATATTTTTGAAAAAGCCGTTTCTGTAATGAAGGAGAAAACTCACCGAGGCAGTTCCATAGGATGGCAAGA
TCCTGGTATCGGTCTGCGATTCCGACTCGTCCAACATCAATACAACCTATTAATTTCCCCTCGTCAAAAA
TAAGGTTATCAAGTGAGAAATCACCATGAGTGACGACTGAATCCGGTGAGAATGGCAAAAGTTTATGCAT
TTCTTTCCAGACTTGTTCAACAGGCCAGCCATTACGCTCGTCATCAAAATCACTCGCATCAACCAAACCG
TTATTCATTCGTGATTGCGCCTGAGCGAGACGAAATACGCGATCGCTGTTAAAAGGACAATTACAAACAG
GAATCGAATGCAACCGGCGCAGGAACACTGCCAGCGCATCAACAATATTTTCACCTGAATCAGGATATTC
TTCTAATACCTGGAATGCTGTTTTCCCGGGGATCGCAGTGGTGAGTAACCATGCATCATCAGGAGTACGG
ATAAAATGCTTGATGGTCGGAAGAGGCATAAATTCCGTCAGCCAGTTTAGTCTGACCATCTCATCTGTAA
CATCATTGGCAACGCTACCTTTGCCATGTTTCAGAAACAACTCTGGCGCATCGGGCTTCCCATACAATCG
ATAGATTGTCGCACCTGATTGCCCGACATTATCGCGAGCCCATTTATACCCATATAAATCAGCATCCATG
TTGGAATTTAATCGCGGCCTAGAGCAAGACGTTTCCCGTTGAATATGGCTCATAACACCCCTTGTATTAC
TGTTTATGTAAGCAGACAGTTTTATTGTTCATGACCAAAATCCCTTAACGTGAGTTTTCGTTCCACTGAG
CGTCAGACCCCGTAGAAAAGATCAAAGGATCTTCTTGAGATCCTTTTTTTCTGCGCGTAATCTGCTGCTT
GCAAACAAAAAAACCACCGCTACCAGCGGTGGTTTGTTTGCCGGATCAAGAGCTACCAACTCTTTTTCCG
AAGGTAACTGGCTTCAGCAGAGCGCAGATACCAAATACTGTCCTTCTAGTGTAGCCGTAGTTAGGCCACC
ACTTCAAGAACTCTGTAGCACCGCCTACATACCTCGCTCTGCTAATCCTGTTACCAGTGGCTGCTGCCAG
TGGCGATAAGTCGTGTCTTACCGGGTTGGACTCAAGACGATAGTTACCGGATAAGGCGCAGCGGTCGGGC
TGAACGGGGGGTTCGTGCACACAGCCCAGCTTGGAGCGAACGACCTACACCGAACTGAGATACCTACAGC
GTGAGCTATGAGAAAGCGCCACGCTTCCCGAAGGGAGAAAGGCGGACAGGTATCCGGTAAGCGGCAGGGT
CGGAACAGGAGAGCGCACGAGGGAGCTTCCAGGGGGAAACGCCTGGTATCTTTATAGTCCTGTCGGGTTT
CGCCACCTCTGACTTGAGCGTCGATTTTTGTGATGCTCGTCAGGGGGGCGGAGCCTATGGAAAAACGCCA
GCAACGCGGCCTTTTTACGGTTCCTGGCCTTTTGCTGGCCTTTTGCTCACATGTTCTTTCCTGCGTTATC
CCCTGATTCTGTGGATAACCGTATTACCGCCTTTGAGTGAGCTGATACCGCTCGCCGCAGCCGAACGACC
GAGCGCAGCGAGTCAGTGAGCGAGGAAGCGGAAGAGCGCCTGATGCGGTATTTTCTCCTTACGCATCTGT
GCGGTATTTCACACCGCAATGGTGCACTCTCAGTACAATCTGCTCTGATGCCGCATAGTTAAGCCAGTAT
ACACTCCGCTATCGCTACGTGACTGGGTCATGGCTGCGCCCCGACACCCGCCAACACCCGCTGACGCGCC
CTGACGGGCTTGTCTGCTCCCGGCATCCGCTTACAGACAAGCTGTGACCGTCTCCGGGAGCTGCATGTGT
CAGAGGTTTTCACCGTCATCACCGAAACGCGCGAGGCAGCTGCGGTAAAGCTCATCAGCGTGGTCGTGAA
GCGATTCACAGATGTCTGCCTGTTCATCCGCGTCCAGCTCGTTGAGTTTCTCCAGAAGCGTTAATGTCTG
GCTTCTGATAAAGCGGGCCATGTTAAGGGCGGTTTTTTCCTGTTTGGTCACTGATGCCTCCGTGTAAGGG
GGATTTCTGTTCATGGGGGTAATGATACCGATGAAACGAGAGAGGATGCTCACGATACGGGTTACTGATG
ATGAACATGCCCGGTTACTGGAACGTTGTGAGGGTAAACAACTGGCGGTATGGATGCGGCGGGACCAGAG
AAAAATCACTCAGGGTCAATGCCAGCGCTTCGTTAATACAGATGTAGGTGTTCCACAGGGTAGCCAGCAG
CATCCTGCGATGCAGATCCGGAACATAATGGTGCAGGGCGCTGACTTCCGCGTTTCCAGACTTTACGAAA
CACGGAAACCGAAGACCATTCATGTTGTTGCTCAGGTCGCAGACGTTTTGCAGCAGCAGTCGCTTCACGT
TCGCTCGCGTATCGGTGATTCATTCTGCTAACCAGTAAGGCAACCCCGCCAGCCTAGCCGGGTCCTCAAC
GACAGGAGCACGATCATGCGCACCCGTGGGGCCGCCATGCCGGCGATAATGGCCTGCTTCTCGCCGAAAC
GTTTGGTGGCGGGACCAGTGACGAAGGCTTGAGCGAGGGCGTGCAAGATTCCGAATACCGCAAGCGACAG
GCCGATCATCGTCGCGCTCCAGCGAAAGCGGTCCTCGCCGAAAATGACCCAGAGCGCTGCCGGCACCTGT
CCTACGAGTTGCATGATAAAGAAGACAGTCATAAGTGCGGCGACGATAGTCATGCCCCGCGCCCACCGGA
AGGAGCTGACTGGGTTGAAGGCTCTCAAGGGCATCGGTCGAGATCCCGGTGCCTAATGAGTGAGCTAACT
TACATTAATTGCGTTGCGCTCACTGCCCGCTTTCCAGTCGGGAAACCTGTCGTGCCAGCTGCATTAATGA
ATCGGCCAACGCGCGGGGAGAGGCGGTTTGCGTATTGGGCGCCAGGGTGGTTTTTCTTTTCACCAGTGAG
ACGGGCAACAGCTGATTGCCCTTCACCGCCTGGCCCTGAGAGAGTTGCAGCAAGCGGTCCACGCTGGTTT
GCCCCAGCAGGCGAAAATCCTGTTTGATGGTGGTTAACGGCGGGATATAACATGAGCTGTCTTCGGTATC
GTCGTATCCCACTACCGAGATATCCGCACCAACGCGCAGCCCGGACTCGGTAATGGCGCGCATTGCGCCC
AGCGCCATCTGATCGTTGGCAACCAGCATCGCAGTGGGAACGATGCCCTCATTCAGCATTTGCATGGTTT
GTTGAAAACCGGACATGGCACTCCAGTCGCCTTCCCGTTCCGCTATCGGCTGAATTTGATTGCGAGTGAG
ATATTTATGCCAGCCAGCCAGACGCAGACGCGCCGAGACAGAACTTAATGGGCCCGCTAACAGCGCGATT
TGCTGGTGACCCAATGCGACCAGATGCTCCACGCCCAGTCGCGTACCGTCTTCATGGGAGAAAATAATAC
TGTTGATGGGTGTCTGGTCAGAGACATCAAGAAATAACGCCGGAACATTAGTGCAGGCAGCTTCCACAGC
AATGGCATCCTGGTCATCCAGCGGATAGTTAATGATCAGCCCACTGACGCGTTGCGCGAGAAGATTGTGC
ACCGCCGCTTTACAGGCTTCGACGCCGCTTCGTTCTACCATCGACACCACCACGCTGGCACCCAGTTGAT
CGGCGCGAGATTTAATCGCCGCGACAATTTGCGACGGCGCGTGCAGGGCCAGACTGGAGGTGGCAACACC
AATCAGCAACGACTGTTTGCCCGCCAGTTGTTGTGCCACGCGGTTGGGAATGTAATTCAGCTCCGCCATC
GCCGCTTCCACTTTTTCCCGCGTTTTCGCAGAAACGTGGCTGGCCTGGTTCACCACGCGGGAAACGGTCT
GATAAGAGACACCGGCATACTCTGCGACATCGTATAACGTTACTGGTTTCACATTCACCACCCTGAATTG
ACTCTCTTCCGGGCGCTATCATGCCATACCGCGAAAGGTTTTGCGCCATTCGATGGTGTCCGGGATCTCG
ACGCTCTCCCTTATGCGACTCCTGCATTAGGAAGCAGCCCAGTAGTAGGTTGAGGCCGTTGAGCACCGCC
GCCGCAAGGAATGGTGCATGCAAGGAGATGGCGCCCAACAGTCCCCCGGCCACGGGGCCTGCCACCATAC
CCACGCCGAAACAAGCGCTCATGAGCCCGAAGTGGCGAGCCCGATCTTCCCCATCGGTGATGTCGGCGAT
ATAGGCGCCAGCAACCGCACCTGTGGCGCCGGTGATGCCGGCCACGATGCGTCCGGCGTAGAGGATCGAG
ATCTCGATCCCGCGAAATTAATACGACTCACTATAGGGGAATTGTGAGCGGATAACAATTCCCCTCTAGA
AATAATTTTGTTTAACTTTAAGAAGGAGATATACCATGGGCAGCAGCCATCATCATCATCATCACCATCA
TCTGGAAGTTCTGTTCCAGGGGCCCCATATGACTCTGGCAGTTGAGAGACTGTTGGAGCCTCTTGTTACA
CAGGTTACAACCCTTGTAAACACCAATAGTAAAGGGCCCTCTAATAAGAAGAGAGGTCGTTCTAAGAAGG
CCCATGTTTTGGCTGCATCTGTTGAACAAGCAACTGAGAATTTCTTGGAGAAGGGGGATAAAATTGCGAA
GGAGAGCCAGTTTCTCAAGGAGGAGCTTGTGGCTGCTGTAGAAGATGTTCGAAAACAAGGTGATTTGATG
AAGGCTGCTGCAGGAGAGTTCGCAGATGATCCCTGCTCTTCTGTGAAGCGAGGCAACATGGTTCGGGCAG
CTCGAGCTTTGCTCTCTGCTGTTACCCGGTTGCTGATTTTGGCTGACATGGCAGATGTCTACAAATTACT
TGTTCAGCTGAAAGTTGTGGAAGATGGTATCTTGAAGTTGAGGAATGCTGGCAATGAACAAGACTTAGGA
ATCCAGTATAAAGCCCTAAAACCTGAAGTGGATAAGCTGAACATTATGGCAGCCAAAAGACAACAGGAAT
TGAAAGATGTTGGCCATCGTGATCAGATGGCTGCAGCTAGAGGAATCCTGCAGAAGAACGTTCCGATCCT
CTATACTGCATCCCAGGCATGCCTACAGCACCCTGATGTCGCAGCCTATAAGGCCAACAGGGACCTGATA
TACAAGCAGCTGCAGCAGGCGGTCACAGGCATTTCCAATGCAGCCCAGGCCACTGCCTCAGACGATGCCT
CACAGCACCAGGGTGGAGGAGGAGGAGAACTGGCATATGCACTCAATAACTTTGACAAACAAATCATTGT
GGACCCCTTGAGCTTCAGCGAGGAGCGCTTTAGGCCTTCCCTGGAGGAGCGTCTGGAAAGCATCATTAGT
GGGGCTGCCTTGATGGCCGACTCGTCCTGCACGCGTGATGACCGTCGTGAGCGAATTGTGGCAGAGTGTA
ATGCTGTCCGCCAGGCCCTGCAGGACCTGCTTTCGGAGTACATGGGCAATGCTGGACGTAAAGAAAGAAG
TGATGCACTCAATTCTGCAATAGATAAAATGACCAAGAAGACCAGGGACTTGCGTAGACAGCTCCGCAAA
GCTGTCATGGACCACGTTTCAGATTCTTTCCTGGAAACCAATGTTCCACTTTTGGTATTGATTGAAGCTG
CAAAGAATGGAAATGAGAAAGAAGTTAAGGAGTATGCCCAAGTTTTCCGTGAACATGCCAACAAATTGAT
TGAGGTTGCCAACTTGGCCTGTTCCATCTCAAATAATGAAGAAGGTGTAAAGCTTGTTCGAATGTCTGCA
AGCCAGTTAGAAGCCCTCTGTCCTCAGGTTATTAATGCTGCACTGGCTTTAGCAGCAAAACCACAGAGTA
AACTGGCCCAAGAGAACATGGATCTTTTTAAAGAACAATGGGAAAAACAAGTCCGTGTTCTCACAGATGC
TGTCGATGACATTACTTCCATTGATGACTTCTTGGCTGTCTCAGAGAATCACATTTTGGAAGATGTGAAC
AAATGTGTCATTGCTCTCCAAGAGAAGGATGTGGATGGCCTGGACCGCACAGCTGGTGCAATTCGAGGCC
GGGCAGCCCGGGTCATTCACGTAGTCACCTCAGAGATGGACAACTATGAGCCAGGAGTCTACACAGAGAA
GGTTCTGGAAGCCACTAAGCTGCTCTCCAACACAGTCATGCCACGTTTTACTGAGCAAGTAGAAGCAGCC
GTGGAAGCCCTCAGCTCGGACCCTGCCCAGCCCATGGATGAGAATGAGTTTATCGATGCTTCCCGCCTGG
TATATGATGGCATCCGGGACATCAGGAAAGCAGTGCTGATGATAAGGACCCCTGAGGAGTTGGATGACTC
TGACTTTGAGACAGAAGATTTTGATGTCAGAAGCAGGACGAGCGTCCAGACAGAAGACGATCAGCTGATA
GCTGGCCAGAGTGCCCGGGCGATCATGGCTCAGCTTCCCCAGGAGCAAAAAGCGAAGATTGCGGAACAGG
TGGCCAGCTTCCAGGAAGAAAAGAGCAAGCTGGATGCTGAAGTGTCCAAATGGGACGACAGTGGCAATGA
CATCATTGTGCTGGCCAAGCAGATGTGCATGATTATGATGGAGATGACAGACTTTACCCGAGGTAAAGGA
CCACTCAAAAATACATCGGATGTCATCAGTGCTGCCAAGAAAATTGCTGAGGCAGGATCCAGGATGGACA
AGCTTGGCCGCACCATTGCAGACCATTGCCCCGACTCGGCTTGCAAGCAGGACCTGCTGGCCTACCTGCA
ACGCATCGCCCTCTACTGCCACCAGCTGAACATCTGCAGCAAGGTCAAGGCCGAGGTGCAGAATCTCGGC
GGGGAGCTTGTTGTCTCTGGGGTGGACAGCGCCATGTCCCTGATCCAGGCAGCCAAGAACTTGATGAATG
CTGTGGTGCAGACAGTGAAGGCATCCTACGTCGCCTCTACCAAATACCAAAAGTCACAGGGTATGGCTTC
CCTCAACCTTCCTGCTGTGTCATGGAAGATGAAGGCACCAGAGAAAAAGCCATTGGTGAAGAGAGAGAAA
CAGGATGAGACACAGACCAAGATTAAACGGGCATCTCAGAAGAAGCACGTGAACCCGGTGCAGGCCCTCA
GCGAGTTCAAAGCTATGGACAGCATCTGAGAATTCGCGGCCGCACTCGAGCACCACCACCACCACCACTG
AGATCCGGCTGCTAACAAAGCCCGAAAGGAAGCTGAGTTGGCTGCTGCCACCGCTGAGCAATAACTAGCA
TAACCCCTTGGGGCCTCTAAACGGGTCTTGAGGGGTTTTTTGCTGAAAGGAGGAACTATATCCGGAT
Features (pLannotate 1.2.2; 20 found; start..end, strand, type, name):
     12..440     +  rep_origin     f1 ori (sequence partly withheld): f1 bacteriophage origin of replication; arrow indicates direction of (+) strand synthesis
    493..550     +  promoter       AmpR promoter (fragment): bla
    559..1374    -  CDS            KanR: aminoglycoside phosphotransferase; aph(3')-Ia; confers resistance to kanamycin in bacteria or G418 (Geneticin®) in eukaryotes
   1496..2084    +  rep_origin     ori: high-copy-number ColE1/pMB1/pBR322/pUC origin of replication
   2270..2409    -  misc_feature   bom: basis of mobility region from pBR322
   2511..2702    -  CDS            rop: Rop protein, which maintains plasmids at low copy number; rop
   2719..3099    +  CDS            YPB1_ECOLX: Protein predicted: Swiss-Prot protein existence level 4. From Escherichia coli.
   3171..3462    -  CDS            TcR (fragment): tetracycline efflux protein; tet; confers resistance to tetracycline
   3477..3498    -  protein_bind   CAP binding site: CAP binding activates transcription in the presence of cAMP. E. coli catabolite activator protein
   3511..4593    -  CDS            lacI: lac repressor; lacI; The lac repressor binds to the lac operator to inhibit transcription in E. coli. This inhibition can be relieved by adding lactose or isopropyl-β-D-thiogalactopyranoside (IPTG).
   4594..4671    -  promoter       lacI promoter: lacI
   4679..4958    -  CDS            TcR (fragment): tetracycline efflux protein; tet; confers resistance to tetracycline
   4980..4998    +  promoter       T7 promoter: promoter for bacteriophage T7 RNA polymerase
   4999..5023    +  protein_bind   lac operator: The lac repressor binds to the lac operator to inhibit transcription in E. coli. This inhibition can be relieved by adding lactose or isopropyl-β-D-thiogalactopyranoside (IPTG). lac repressor encoded by lacI
   5038..5060    +  RBS            RBS: efficient ribosome binding site from bacteriophage T7 gene 10 (Olins and Rangwala, 1989)
   5079..5095    +  CDS            capTEV™ (fragment): composite tag for in vivo biotinylation, TEV protease cleavage, and 6xHis tagging
   5133..7787    +  CDS            CTNNA1: CTNA1_HUMAN - Experimental evidence at protein level: Swiss-Prot protein existence level 1. Associates with the cytoplasmic domain of a variety of cadherins. The association of catenins to cadherins produces a complex which is linked to the actin filament network, and which seems to be of primary importance for cadherins cell-adhesion properties. Can associate with both E- and N-cadherins. Originally believed to be a stable component of E-cadherin/catenin adhesion complexes and to mediate the linkage of cadherins to the actin cytoskeleton at adherens junctions. In contrast, cortical actin was
   7812..7829    +  CDS            9xHis (fragment): 9xHis affinity tag
   7839..7888    +  CDS            SET1 (fragment): solubility-enhancement tag derived from T7 phage gene 10B
   7896..7943    +  terminator     T7 terminator: transcription terminator for bacteriophage T7 RNA polymerase
