[The description below was written by a language model from this plasmid's Addgene catalogue record and pLannotate feature annotations shown in this document.]
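Description:
pET28-acatenin.22-906 is a bacterial expression plasmid of about 8 kb, built on the pET28 backbone, for producing recombinant human alpha-catenin (CTNNA1) in E. coli. It is maintained under kanamycin selection through an aminoglycoside phosphotransferase gene. Replication depends on a ColE1/pMB1-type origin accompanied by the bom region and the rop gene. The catalogue lists the plasmid as high copy, although rop normally restrains copy number. An f1 phage origin is also present, and short tetracycline-resistance fragments flanking lacI are annotated as backbone remnants with no function.

The insert encodes residues 22–906 of alpha-catenin, omitting the extreme N-terminus. It sits downstream of a T7 promoter with an adjacent lac operator and the phage T7 gene 10 ribosome binding site, and is followed by a T7 terminator. The plasmid-borne lacI gene supplies repressor, so transcription stays off until IPTG is added in a host that provides T7 RNA polymerase.

According to the record, the protein carries an N-terminal His tag followed by a PreScission protease cleavage site, which allows metal-affinity purification and later removal of the tag. The automated annotation detects only a short His-containing tag fragment just upstream of the coding sequence and does not mark the protease site explicitly. A His fragment annotated downstream of the insert is probably the vector's optional C-terminal tag, and the record does not indicate that it is translated.

Alpha-catenin links cadherin–catenin adhesion complexes to the actin cytoskeleton. The associated work concerns inter-domain interactions in its monomeric and dimeric forms, so the construct is suited to producing purified protein for structural and biochemical studies.
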