Addgene plasmid #186460: pET28-acatenin.22-906
Purpose: Expresses human alpha-catenin (residues 22-906) with an N-terminal His tag and a PRescission Protease cleavage site
Depositing lab: Tina Izard. Depositing organization: UF Scripps Biomedical Research. Publication: Distinct inter-domain interactions of dimeric versus monomeric alpha-catenin link cell junctions to filaments. Rangarajan ES, Smith EW, Izard T. Commun Biol. 2023 Mar 16;6(1):276. doi: 10.1038/s42003-023-04610-x. PubMed 36928388.
Backbone
  Vector backbone: pET28
  Backbone size w/o insert (bp): 5314
  Total vector size (bp): 7972
  Vector type: Bacterial Expression
Growth in bacteria
  Bacterial resistance: Kanamycin, 50 μg/mL
  Growth temperature: 37°C
  Growth strain: DH5alpha
  Copy number: High Copy
Gene/Insert
  Gene/Insert name: CTNNA1
  Species: H. sapiens (human)
  Insert size (bp): 2658
  Entrez Gene: CTNNA1 (a.k.a. CAP102, MDBS2, MDPT2)
  Tag / fusion protein: His (N terminal on insert)
  Cloning method: Restriction Enzyme; 5′ cloning site XbaI (unknown if destroyed); 3′ cloning site EcoRI (unknown if destroyed)
  Sequencing primers: 5′ ATTGCCAGCATTCCTCAACT
Terms and licenses: Academic/Nonprofit Terms; Industry Terms: Not Available to Industry
How to cite: pET28-acatenin.22-906 was a gift from Tina Izard (Addgene plasmid # 186460 ; http://n2t.net/addgene:186460 ; RRID:Addgene_186460)
